>Addgene plasmid #245551 | pICSL30048 | addgene full sequence | sequence record 495547 | Addgene NGS Result
GGTCTCACCATGGATGTATTCAAGAAAGGATTTTCAATAGCCGATGAGGGAGTTGTGGGAGCTGTTGAGA
AAACCGATCAGGGTGTGACAGAAGCAGCAGAAAAGACAAAAGAGGGTGTTATGAGCAGCGGTAGCGGTCT
GGAAGTTCTGTTTCAGGGCCCAATGTGAGACCACGAGTGATTAATGAATCGGCCAACGCGCGGGGAGAGG
CGGTTTGCGTATTGGGCGCTCTTCCGCTTCCTCGCTCACTGACTCGCTGCGCTCGGTCGTTCGGCTGCGG
CGAGCGGTATCAGCTCACTCAAAGGCGGTAATACGGTTATCCACAGAATCAGGGGATAACGCAGGAAAGA
ACATGTGAGCAAAAGGCCAGCAAAAGGCCAGGAACCGTAAAAAGGCCGCGTTGCTGGCGTTTTTCCATAG
GCTCCGCCCCCCTGACGAGCATCACAAAAATCGACGCTCAAGTCAGAGGTGGCGAAACCCGACAGGACTA
TAAAGATACCAGGCGTTTCCCCCTGGAAGCTCCCTCGTGCGCTCTCCTGTTCCGACCCTGCCGCTTACCG
GATACCTGTCCGCCTTTCTCCCTTCGGGAAGCGTGGCGCTTTCTCATAGCTCACGCTGTAGGTATCTCAG
TTCGGTGTAGGTCGTTCGCTCCAAGCTGGGCTGTGTGCACGAACCCCCCGTTCAGCCCGACCGCTGCGCC
TTATCCGGTAACTATCGTCTTGAGTCCAACCCGGTAAGACACGACTTATCGCCACTGGCAGCAGCCACTG
GTAACAGGATTAGCAGAGCGAGGTATGTAGGCGGTGCTACAGAGTTCTTGAAGTGGTGGCCTAACTACGG
CTACACTAGAAGAACAGTATTTGGTATCTGCGCTCTGCTGAAGCCAGTTACCTTCGGAAAAAGAGTTGGT
AGCTCTTGATCCGGCAAACAAACCACCGCTGGTAGCGGTGGTTTTTTTGTTTGCAAGCAGCAGATTACGC
GCAGAAAAAAAGGATCTCAAGAAGATCCTTTGATCTTTTCTACGGGGTCTGACGCTCAGTGGAACGAAAA
CTCACGTTAAGGGATTTTGGTCATGAGATTATCAAAAAGGATCTTCACCTAGATCCTTTTAAATTAAAAA
TGAAGTTTTAAATCAATCTAAAGTATATATGAGTAAACTTGGTCTGACAGTTATTTGCCGACTACCTTGG
TGATCTCGCCTTTTACGTAATGGACAAATTCTTCCAACTGATCTGCGCGCGAGGCCAAGCGATCTTCTTC
TTGTCCAAGATAAGCCTGTCTAGCTTCAAGTATGACGGGCTGATACTGGGCCGGCAGGCGCTCCATTGCC
CAGTCGGCAGCGACATCCTTCGGCGCGATTTTGCCGGTTACTGCGCTGTACCAAATGCGGGACAACGTAA
GCACTACATTTCGCTCATCGCCAGCCCAGTCGGGCGGCGAGTTCCATAGCGTTAAGGTTTCATTTAGCGC
CTCAAATAGATCCTGTTCAGGAACCGGATCAAAGAGTTCCTCCGCCGCTGGACCTACCAAGGCAACGCTA
TGTTCTCTTGCTTTTGTCAGCAAGATAGCCAGATCAATGTCGATCGTGGCTGGCTCGAAGATACCTGCAA
GAATGTCATTGCGCTGCCATTCTCCAAATTGCAGTTCGCGCTTAGCTGGATAACGCCACGGAATGATGTC
GTCGTGCACAACAATGGTGACTTCTACAGCGCGGAGAATCTCGCTCTCTCCAGGGGAAGCCGAAGTTTCC
AAAAGGTCGTTGATCAAAGCTCGCCGCGTTGTTTCATCAAGCCTTACGGTCACCGTAACCAGCAAATCAA
TATCGCTGTGTGGCTTCAGGCCGCCATCCACTGCGGAGCCGTACAAATGTACGGCCAGCAACGTCGGTTC
GAGATGGCGCTCGATGACGCCAACTACCTCTGATAGTTGAGTCGATACTTCGGCGATCACCGCTTCCCTC
ATGATGTTTAACTTTGTTTTAGGGCGACTGCCCTGCTGCGTAACATCGTTGCTGCTCCATAACATCAAAC
ATCGACCCACGGCGTAACGCGCTTGCTGCTTGGATGCCCGAGGCATAGACTGTACCCCAAAAAAAAACAG
TCATAACAAGCCATGAAAACCGCCACTGCGCCGTTACCACCGCTGCGTTCGGTCAAGGTTCTGGACCAGT
TGCGTGAGCGCATACTCTTCCTTTTTCAATATTATTGAAGCATTTATCAGGGTTATTGTCTCATGAGCGG
ATACATATTTGAATGTATTTAGAAAAATAAACAAATAGGGGTTCCGCGCACATTTCCCCGAAAAGTGCCA
CCTGACGTCTAAGAAACCATTATTATCATGACATTAACCTATAAAAATAGGCGTATCACGAGGCCCTTTC
GTCCACTGAAGAGCCACTGT
Features (pLannotate 1.2.2; 7 found; start..end, strand, type, name):
     10..75      +  CDS            Sncg (fragment): SYUG_MOUSE - Also known as Persyn. Experimental evidence at protein level: Swiss-Prot protein existence level 1. Plays a role in neurofilament network integrity. May be involved in modulating axonal architecture during development and in the adult. In vitro, increases the susceptibility of neurofilament-H to calcium-dependent proteases. May also function in modulating the keratin network in skin. Activates the MAPK and Elk-1 signal transduction pathway (By similarity). From Mus musculus (Mouse).
    180..229     -  CDS            lacI (fragment): lac repressor; lacI; The lac repressor binds to the lac operator to inhibit transcription in E. coli. This inhibition can be relieved by adding lactose or isopropyl-β-D-thiogalactopyranoside (IPTG).
    412..1000    -  rep_origin     ori: high-copy-number ColE1/pMB1/pBR322/pUC origin of replication
   1174..1962    -  CDS            aadA: S3AD_ECOLX - Experimental evidence at protein level: Swiss-Prot protein existence level 1. Mediates bacterial resistance to the antibiotics streptomycin and spectinomycin. From Escherichia coli.
   1969..2025    -  CDS            GmR (fragment): gentamycin acetyltransferase; aacC1; confers resistance to gentamycin
   2113..2193    +  CDS            int (fragment): INT2_ECOLX - Protein inferred from homology: Swiss-Prot protein existence level 3. Putative integrase believed to be involved in the insertion of antibiotic resistance genes into plasmids and transposons. From Escherichia coli.
   2184..2288    -  promoter       AmpR promoter: bla
