[The description below was written by a language model from this plasmid's Addgene catalogue record and pLannotate feature annotations shown in this document.]
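Description:
pICSL30048 is a Level 0 Golden Gate (MoClo syntax) part plasmid built on the small pICSL01002 synthetic-biology backbone and maintained in E. coli. It replicates from a high-copy ColE1/pUC-type origin and is selected with spectinomycin through an aadA adenylyltransferase gene. The sequenced plasmid is 2,400 nt, consistent with the 2,246 bp backbone plus the 154 bp insert. The automated annotation also reports short fragments of lacI, a gentamicin acetyltransferase gene and an integron integrase, along with an AmpR promoter next to the resistance region. These are most plausibly backbone remnants surrounding the aadA cassette rather than functional genes. No expression promoter or terminator for the insert is annotated, as expected for a storage module that carries a part rather than a complete transcription unit.

The payload is a synthetic N-terminal tag module named VNp6link_3C, described as an E. coli vesicle packaging tag. The name suggests a vesicle-targeting peptide followed by a linker and a 3C protease cleavage site, although the record does not spell out this composition. The annotation tool matches the start of the insert to a fragment of mouse gamma-synuclein, which indicates a synuclein-like N-terminal peptide sequence rather than a full gene. Internal BsaI and BpiI sites were removed by point mutation so the part is compatible with Type IIS assembly. The module is defined by CCAT and AATG overhangs, which place it in the N-terminal tag position immediately upstream of a coding sequence. It is intended for use in one-pot Golden Gate assemblies, combined with promoter, coding sequence and terminator parts to build transcription units encoding tagged fusion proteins.
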