Addgene plasmid #245551: pICSL30048
Purpose: Level 0 Golden Gate part N-Terminal Tag with overhangs CCAT - AATG
Depositing lab: Mark Youles. Depositing organization: Sainsbury Laboratory, Norwich.
Backbone
  Vector backbone: pICSL01002
  Backbone size w/o insert (bp): 2246
  Vector type: Synthetic Biology
Growth in bacteria
  Bacterial resistance: Spectinomycin, 50 μg/mL
  Growth temperature: 37°C
  Growth strain: DH5alpha
  Copy number: High Copy
Gene/Insert
  Gene/Insert name: N-Terminal tag VNp6link_3C E.coli vesicle packaging tag
  Species: Synthetic
  Insert size (bp): 154
  Mutation: BsaI/BpiI sites removed by point-mutation
  Cloning method: Restriction Enzyme; 5′ cloning site BsaI (destroyed during cloning); 3′ cloning site BsaI (destroyed during cloning)
  Sequencing primers: 5′ TCACATGTTCTTTCCTGCG; 3′ GTCTCATGAGCGGATACATATTTGAATG
Terms and licenses: Academic/Nonprofit Terms; Industry Terms: Not Available to Industry
Depositor comments: Level 0 N-Terminal tag module used for GoldenGate assemblies using the MoClo overhang syntax
How to cite: pICSL30048 was a gift from Mark Youles (Addgene plasmid # 245551 ; http://n2t.net/addgene:245551 ; RRID:Addgene_245551)
